Addgene plasmid #90244: YFP-HA-DAT
Purpose: Expresses YFP-HA-DAT in mammalian cells
Depositing lab: Alexander Sorkin. Publication: RNA interference screen reveals an essential role of Nedd4-2 in dopamine transporter ubiquitination and endocytosis. Sorkina T, Miranda M, Dionne KR, Hoover BR, Zahniser NR, Sorkin A. J Neurosci. 2006 Aug 2;26(31):8195-205. 10.1523/JNEUROSCI.1301-06.2006 PubMed 16885233.
Backbone
  Vector backbone: pEYFP-C1
  Backbone size w/o insert (bp): 4731
  Total vector size (bp): 6589
  Vector type: Mammalian Expression
Growth in bacteria
  Bacterial resistance: Kanamycin, 50 μg/mL
  Growth temperature: 37°C
  Growth strain: DH5alpha
  Copy number: Unknown
Gene/Insert
  Gene/Insert name: DAT (dopamine transporter)
  Species: H. sapiens (human)
  Insert size (bp): 1863
  Mutation: residues 193–203 of human DAT were replaced in YFP-DAT to the sequence of YPYDVPDYASL (HA epitope)
  Entrez Gene: SLC6A3 (a.k.a. DAT, DAT1, PKDYS, PKDYS1)
  Promoter: CMV
  Cloning method: Unknown
  Sequencing primers: 5′ NO; 3′ NO
Terms and licenses: Academic/Nonprofit Terms; Industry Terms: Not Available to Industry
How to cite: YFP-HA-DAT was a gift from Alexander Sorkin (Addgene plasmid # 90244 ; http://n2t.net/addgene:90244 ; RRID:Addgene_90244)
