[The description below was written by a language model from this plasmid's Addgene catalogue record and pLannotate feature annotations shown in this document.]
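Description:
YFP-HA-DAT is a 6,589 bp mammalian expression plasmid built on the pEYFP-C1 backbone. It expresses the human dopamine transporter (DAT, gene SLC6A3) as a fusion protein. The CMV immediate-early enhancer and promoter drive an EYFP coding sequence, which is followed by a short remnant of the multiple cloning site that acts as a linker and then by the DAT open reading frame. This places the fluorescent protein at the transporter's N-terminus. The transcript ends at an SV40 polyadenylation signal. Residues 193–203 of DAT have been replaced with a sequence containing the HA epitope, so the transporter carries an internal HA tag in addition to the YFP fusion.

In bacteria the plasmid replicates from a high-copy ColE1/pUC-type origin. It also carries an f1 origin, which permits single-stranded DNA production. Selection relies on one Tn5 aminoglycoside phosphotransferase (NeoR/KanR) cassette with two promoters in tandem. The bacterial promoter gives kanamycin resistance in E. coli, while the SV40 enhancer/early promoter, paired with the HSV TK poly(A) signal, allows G418 selection of stably transfected mammalian cells. The short large T antigen, ble and bGH poly(A) annotations are fragment matches in backbone sequence and are probably not functional elements.

The stated purpose is simply expression of YFP-HA-DAT in mammalian cells. The associated publication concerns DAT ubiquitination and endocytosis. That fits with using YFP fluorescence to follow the transporter's localisation and the HA epitope for antibody-based detection in trafficking studies.
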