Features (pLannotate 1.2.2; 15 found; start..end, strand, type, name):
     61..364     +  enhancer       CMV enhancer: human cytomegalovirus immediate early enhancer
    365..568     +  promoter       CMV promoter: human cytomegalovirus (CMV) immediate early promoter
    613..1329    +  CDS            EYFP: EYFP is a basic (constitutively fluorescent) green/yellow fluorescent protein published in 1996, derived from Aequorea victoria. It is reported to be a very rapidly-maturing weak dimer with high acid sensitivity.
   1330..1380    +  misc_feature   MCS (fragment): multiple cloning site
   1381..3240    +  CDS            SLC6A3: SC6A3_HUMAN - Also known as DAT1. Experimental evidence at protein level: Swiss-Prot protein existence level 1. Amine transporter (PubMed:1406597, PubMed:8302271, PubMed:15505207). Terminates the action of dopamine by its high affinity sodium-dependent reuptake into presynaptic terminals (By similarity). Regulator of light-dependent retinal hyaloid vessel regression, downstream of OPN5 signaling (By similarity). From Homo sapiens (Human).
   3270..3354    +  CDS            large T antigen (fragment): large T antigen from SV40 (simian virus 40)
   3377..3498    +  polyA_signal   SV40 poly(A) signal: SV40 polyadenylation signal
   3532..3960    -  rep_origin     f1 ori (sequence partly withheld): f1 bacteriophage origin of replication; arrow indicates direction of (+) strand synthesis
   3987..4091    +  promoter       AmpR promoter: bla
   4093..4450    +  promoter       SV40 promoter: SV40 enhancer and early promoter
   4485..5279    +  CDS            NeoR/KanR: aminoglycoside phosphotransferase from Tn5; aph(3')-II (or nptII); confers resistance to neomycin, kanamycin, and G418 (Geneticin®)
   5300..5452    +  CDS            ble (fragment): BLE_KLEPN - Experimental evidence at protein level: Swiss-Prot protein existence level 1. Binding protein with a strong affinity to the bleomycin family of antibiotics. Binds to CL990; an antimitotic-antibiotic compound. From Klebsiella pneumoniae.
   5511..5558    +  polyA_signal   HSV TK poly(A) signal: herpes simplex virus thymidine kinase polyadenylation signal (Cole and Stacy, 1985)
   5649..5665    -  polyA_signal   bGH poly(A) signal (fragment): bovine growth hormone polyadenylation signal
   5887..6475    +  rep_origin     ori: high-copy-number ColE1/pMB1/pBR322/pUC origin of replication
>Addgene plasmid #90244 | YFP-HA-DAT | addgene full sequence | sequence record 178480 | Addgene NGS Result
TAGTTATTAATAGTAATCAATTACGGGGTCATTAGTTCATAGCCCATATATGGAGTTCCGCGTTACATAA
CTTACGGTAAATGGCCCGCCTGGCTGACCGCCCAACGACCCCCGCCCATTGACGTCAATAATGACGTATG
TTCCCATAGTAACGCCAATAGGGACTTTCCATTGACGTCAATGGGTGGAGTATTTACGGTAAACTGCCCA
CTTGGCAGTACATCAAGTGTATCATATGCCAAGTACGCCCCCTATTGACGTCAATGACGGTAAATGGCCC
GCCTGGCATTATGCCCAGTACATGACCTTATGGGACTTTCCTACTTGGCAGTACATCTACGTATTAGTCA
TCGCTATTACCATGGTGATGCGGTTTTGGCAGTACATCAATGGGCGTGGATAGCGGTTTGACTCACGGGG
ATTTCCAAGTCTCCACCCCATTGACGTCAATGGGAGTTTGTTTTGGCACCAAAATCAACGGGACTTTCCA
AAATGTCGTAACAACTCCGCCCCATTGACGCAAATGGGCGGTAGGCGTGTACGGTGGGAGGTCTATATAA
GCAGAGCTGGTTTAGTGAACCGTCAGATCCGCTAGCGCTACCGGTCGCCACCATGGTGAGCAAGGGCGAG
GAGCTGTTCACCGGGGTGGTGCCCATCCTGGTCGAGCTGGACGGCGACGTAAACGGCCACAAGTTCAGCG
TGTCCGGCGAGGGCGAGGGCGATGCCACCTACGGCAAGCTGACCCTGAAGTTCATCTGCACCACCGGCAA
GCTGCCCGTGCCCTGGCCCACCCTCGTGACCACCTTCGGCTACGGCCTGCAGTGCTTCGCCCGCTACCCC
GACCACATGAAGCAGCACGACTTCTTCAAGTCCGCCATGCCCGAAGGCTACGTCCAGGAGCGCACCATCT
TCTTCAAGGACGACGGCAACTACAAGACCCGCGCCGAGGTGAAGTTCGAGGGCGACACCCTGGTGAACCG
CATCGAGCTGAAGGGCATCGACTTCAAGGAGGACGGCAACATCCTGGGGCACAAGCTGGAGTACAACTAC
AACAGCCACAACGTCTATATCATGGCCGACAAGCAGAAGAACGGCATCAAGGTGAACTTCAAGATCCGCC
ACAACATCGAGGACGGCAGCGTGCAGCTCGCCGACCACTACCAGCAGAACACCCCCATCGGCGACGGCCC
CGTGCTGCTGCCCGACAACCACTACCTGAGCTACCAGTCCGCCCTGAGCAAAGACCCCAACGAGAAGCGC
GATCACATGGTCCTGCTGGAGTTCGTGACCGCCGCCGGGATCACTCTCGGCATGGACGAGCTGTACAAGT
CCGGACTCAGATCTCGAGCTCAAGCTTCGAATTCTGCAGTCGACGGTACCATGAGTAAGAGCAAATGCTC
CGTGGGACTCATGTCTTCCGTGGTGGCCCCGGCTAAGGAGCCCAATGCCGTGGGCCCGAAGGAGGTGGAG
CTCATCCTTGTCAAGGAGCAGAACGGAGTGCAGCTCACCAGCTCCACCCTCACCAACCCGCGGCAGAGCC
CCGTGGAGGCCCAGGATCGGGAGACCTGGGGCAAGAAGATCGACTTTCTCCTGTCCGTCATTGGCTTTGC
TGTGGACCTGGCCAACGTCTGGCGGTTCCCCTACCTGTGCTACAAAAATGGTGGCGGTGCCTTCCTGGTC
CCCTACCTGCTCTTCATGGTCATTGCTGGGATGCCACTTTTCTACATGGAGCTGGCCCTCGGCCAGTTCA
ACAGGGAAGGGGCCGCTGGTGTCTGGAAGATCTGCCCCATACTGAAAGGTGTGGGCTTCACGGTCATCCT
CATCTCACTGTATGTCGGCTTCTTCTACAACGTCATCATCGCCTGGGCGCTGCACTATCTCTTCTCCTCC
TTCACCACGGAGCTCCCCTGGATCCACTGCAACAACTCCTGGAACAGCCCCAACTGCTCGGATGCCTATC
CTTATGACGTCCCTGACTACGCCTCGCTCCTCAACGACACTTTTGGGACCACACCTGCTGCCGAGTACTT
TGAACGTGGCGTGCTGCACCTCCACCAGAGCCATGGCATCGACGACCTGGGGCCTCCGCGGTGGCAGCTC
ACAGCCTGCCTGGTGCTGGTCATCGTGCTGCTCTACTTCAGCCTCTGGAAGGGCGTGAAGACCTCAGGGA
AGGTGGTATGGATCACAGCCACCATGCCATACGTGGTCCTCACTGCCCTGCTCCTGCGTGGGGTCACCCT
CCCTGGAGCCATAGACGGCATCAGAGCATACCTGAGCGTTGACTTCTACCGGCTCTGCGAGGCGTCTGTT
TGGATTGACGCGGCCACCCAGGTGTGCTTCTCCCTGGGCGTGGGGTTCGGGGTGCTGATCGCCTTCTCCA
GCTACAACAAGTTCACCAACAACTGCTACAGGGACGCGATTGTCACCACCTCCATCAACTCCCTGACGAG
CTTCTCCTCCGGCTTCGTCGTCTTCTCCTTCCTGGGGTACATGGCACAGAAGCACAGTGTGCCCATCGGG
GACGTGGCCAAGGACGGGCCAGGGCTGATCTTCATCATCTACCCGGAAGCCATCGCCACGCTCCCTCTGT
CCTCAGCCTGGGCCGTGGTCTTCTTCATCATGCTGCTCACCCTGGGTATCGACAGCGCCATGGGTGGTAT
GGAGTCAGTGATCACCGGGCTCATCGATGAGTTCCAGCTGCTGCACAGACACCGTGAGCTCTTCACGCTC
TTCATCGTCCTAGCGACCTTCCTCCTGTCCCTGTTCTGCGTCACCAACGGTGGCATCTACGTCTTCACGC
TCCTGGACCATTTTGCAGCCGGCACGTCCATCCTCTTTGGAGTGCTCATCGAAGCCATCGGAGTGGCCTG
GTTCTATGGTGTTGGGCAGTTCAGCGACGACATCCAGCAGATGACCGGGCAGCGGCCCAGCCTGTACTGG
CGGCTGTGCTGGAAGCTGGTCAGCCCCTGCTTTCTCCTGTTCGTGGTCGTGGTCAGCATTGTGACCTTCA
GACCCCCCCACTACGGAGCCTACATCTTCCCCGACTGGGCCAACGCGCTGGGCTGGGTCATCGCCACATC
CTCCATGGCCATGGTGCCCATCTATGCGGCCTACAAGTTCTGCAGCCTGCCTGGGTCCTTTCGAGAGAAA
CTGGCCTACGCCATTGCACCCGAGAAGGACCGTGAGCTGGTGGACAGAGGGGAGGTGCGCCAGTTCACGC
TCCGCCACTGGCTCAAGGTGTAGCCCGGGATCCACCGGATCTAGATAACTGATCATAATCAGCCATACCA
CATTTGTAGAGGTTTTACTTGCTTTAAAAAACCTCCCACACCTCCCCCTGAACCTGAAACATAAAATGAA
TGCAATTGTTGTTGTTAACTTGTTTATTGCAGCTTATAATGGTTACAAATAAAGCAATAGCATCACAAAT
TTCACAAATAAAGCATTTTTTTCACTGCATTCTAGTTGTGGTTTGTCCAAACTCATCAATGTATCTTAAC
GCGTAAATTGTAAGCGTTAATATTTTGTTAAAATTCGCGTTAAATTTTTGTTAAATCAGCTCATTTTTTA
ACCAATAGGCCGAAATCGGCAAAATCCCTTATAAATCAAAAGAATAGACCGAGATAGGGT
[37 nt withheld, positions 3631-3667]
AAAGAACGTGGACTCCAACGTCAAAGG
[49 nt withheld, positions 3695-3743]
T
[91 nt withheld, positions 3745-3835]
G
[124 nt withheld, positions 3837-3960]
CAGGTGGCACTTTTCGGGGAAATGTGCGCGGAACCCCTATTTGTTTATTTTTCTAAATACATTCAAATAT
GTATCCGCTCATGAGACAATAACCCTGATAAATGCTTCAATAATATTGAAAAAGGAAGAGTCCTGAGGCG
GAAAGAACCAGCTGTGGAATGTGTGTCAGTTAGGGTGTGGAAAGTCCCCAGGCTCCCCAGCAGGCAGAAG
TATGCAAAGCATGCATCTCAATTAGTCAGCAACCAGGTGTGGAAAGTCCCCAGGCTCCCCAGCAGGCAGA
AGTATGCAAAGCATGCATCTCAATTAGTCAGCAACCATAGTCCCGCCCCTAACTCCGCCCATCCCGCCCC
TAACTCCGCCCAGTTCCGCCCATTCTCCGCCCCATGGCTGACTAATTTTTTTTATTTATGCAGAGGCCGA
GGCCGCCTCGGCCTCTGAGCTATTCCAGAAGTAGTGAGGAGGCTTTTTTGGAGGCCTAGGCTTTTGCAAA
GATCGATCAAGAGACAGGATGAGGATCGTTTCGCATGATTGAACAAGATGGATTGCACGCAGGTTCTCCG
GCCGCTTGGGTGGAGAGGCTATTCGGCTATGACTGGGCACAACAGACAATCGGCTGCTCTGATGCCGCCG
TGTTCCGGCTGTCAGCGCAGGGGCGCCCGGTTCTTTTTGTCAAGACCGACCTGTCCGGTGCCCTGAATGA
ACTGCAAGACGAGGCAGCGCGGCTATCGTGGCTGGCCACGACGGGCGTTCCTTGCGCAGCTGTGCTCGAC
GTTGTCACTGAAGCGGGAAGGGACTGGCTGCTATTGGGCGAAGTGCCGGGGCAGGATCTCCTGTCATCTC
ACCTTGCTCCTGCCGAGAAAGTATCCATCATGGCTGATGCAATGCGGCGGCTGCATACGCTTGATCCGGC
TACCTGCCCATTCGACCACCAAGCGAAACATCGCATCGAGCGAGCACGTACTCGGATGGAAGCCGGTCTT
GTCGATCAGGATGATCTGGACGAAGAGCATCAGGGGCTCGCGCCAGCCGAACTGTTCGCCAGGCTCAAGG
CGAGCATGCCCGACGGCGAGGATCTCGTCGTGACCCATGGCGATGCCTGCTTGCCGAATATCATGGTGGA
AAATGGCCGCTTTTCTGGATTCATCGACTGTGGCCGGCTGGGTGTGGCGGACCGCTATCAGGACATAGCG
TTGGCTACCCGTGATATTGCTGAAGAGCTTGGCGGCGAATGGGCTGACCGCTTCCTCGTGCTTTACGGTA
TCGCCGCTCCCGATTCGCAGCGCATCGCCTTCTATCGCCTTCTTGACGAGTTCTTCTGAGCGGGACTCTG
GGGTTCGAAATGACCGACCAAGCGACGCCCAACCTGCCATCACGAGATTTCGATTCCACCGCCGCCTTCT
ATGAAAGGTTGGGCTTCGGAATCGTTTTCCGGGACGCCGGCTGGATGATCCTCCAGCGCGGGGATCTCAT
GCTGGAGTTCTTCGCCCACCCTAGGGGGAGGCTAACTGAAACACGGAAGGAGACAATACCGGAAGGAACC
CGCGCTATGACGGCAATAAAAAGACAGAATAAAACGCACGGTGTTGGGTCGTTTGTTCATAAACGCGGGG
TTCGGTCCCAGGGCTGGCACTCTGTCGATACCCCACCGAGACCCCATTGGGGCCAATACGCCCGCGTTTC
TTCCTTTTCCCCACCCCACCCCCCAAGTTCGGGTGAAGGCCCAGGGCTCGCAGCCAACGTCGGGGCGGCA
GGCCCTGCCATAGCCTCAGGTTACTCATATATACTTTAGATTGATTTAAAACTTCATTTTTAATTTAAAA
GGATCTAGGTGAAGATCCTTTTTGATAATCTCATGACCAAAATCCCTTAACGTGAGTTTTCGTTCCACTG
AGCGTCAGACCCCGTAGAAAAGATCAAAGGATCTTCTTGAGATCCTTTTTTTCTGCGCGTAATCTGCTGC
TTGCAAACAAAAAAACCACCGCTACCAGCGGTGGTTTGTTTGCCGGATCAAGAGCTACCAACTCTTTTTC
CGAAGGTAACTGGCTTCAGCAGAGCGCAGATACCAAATACTGTTCTTCTAGTGTAGCCGTAGTTAGGCCA
CCACTTCAAGAACTCTGTAGCACCGCCTACATACCTCGCTCTGCTAATCCTGTTACCAGTGGCTGCTGCC
AGTGGCGATAAGTCGTGTCTTACCGGGTTGGACTCAAGACGATAGTTACCGGATAAGGCGCAGCGGTCGG
GCTGAACGGGGGGTTCGTGCACACAGCCCAGCTTGGAGCGAACGACCTACACCGAACTGAGATACCTACA
GCGTGAGCTATGAGAAAGCGCCACGCTTCCCGAAGGGAGAAAGGCGGACAGGTATCCGGTAAGCGGCAGG
GTCGGAACAGGAGAGCGCACGAGGGAGCTTCCAGGGGGAAACGCCTGGTATCTTTATAGTCCTGTCGGGT
TTCGCCACCTCTGACTTGAGCGTCGATTTTTGTGATGCTCGTCAGGGGGGCGGAGCCTATGGAAAAACGC
CAGCAACGCGGCCTTTTTACGGTTCCTGGCCTTTTGCTGGCCTTTTGCTCACATGTTCTTTCCTGCGTTA
TCCCCTGATTCTGTGGATAACCGTATTACCGCCATGCAT
